Addgene plasmid #179108: pDY0663 ACTB atgRNA with v2 scaffold
Purpose: ACTB N-term PBS 13 RT 29 Bxb1 AttB 46 atgRNA with v2 scaffold
Depositing lab: Omar Abudayyeh & Jonathan Gootenberg. Depositing organization: Massachusetts Institute of Technology. Publication: Drag-and-drop genome insertion of large sequences without double-strand DNA cleavage using CRISPR-directed integrases. Yarnall MTN, Ioannidi EI, Schmitt-Ulms C, Krajeski RN, Lim J, Villiger L, Zhou W, Jiang K, Garushyants SK, Roberts N, Zhang L, Vakulskas CA, Walker JA 2nd, Kadina AP, Zepeda AE, Holden K, Ma H, Xie J, Gao G, Foquet L, Bial G, Donnelly SK, Miyata Y, Radiloff DR, Henderson JM, Ujita A, Abudayyeh OO, Gootenberg JS. Nat Biotechnol. 2022 Nov 24. doi: 10.1038/s41587-022-01527-4. PubMed 36424489.
Backbone
  Vector backbone: pCMV
  Vector type: CRISPR
Growth in bacteria
  Bacterial resistance: Ampicillin, 100 μg/mL
  Growth temperature: 37°C
  Growth strain: NEB Stable
  Copy number: Unknown
Gene/Insert
  Gene/Insert name: ACTB N-term PBS 13 RT 29 AttB 46 atgRNA with v2 scaffold
Terms and licenses: Academic/Nonprofit Terms; Industry Terms: Not Available to Industry
Depositor comments: Please visit https://doi.org/10.1101/2021.11.01.466786 for bioRxiv preprint.
How to cite: pDY0663 ACTB atgRNA with v2 scaffold was a gift from Omar Abudayyeh & Jonathan Gootenberg (Addgene plasmid # 179108 ; http://n2t.net/addgene:179108 ; RRID:Addgene_179108)
