[The description below was written by a language model from this plasmid's Addgene catalogue record and pLannotate feature annotations shown in this document.]
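Description:
pDY0663 ACTB atgRNA with v2 scaffold is a small (about 2.4 kb) CRISPR guide-expression plasmid for transient delivery into mammalian cells. It encodes an attachment-site-containing prime editing guide RNA (atgRNA) directed at the N-terminal region of the ACTB gene. The backbone is catalogued as pCMV, but the annotated sequence shows only a minimal bacterial maintenance unit and no CMV promoter. That unit consists of a high-copy ColE1/pUC-type origin of replication and a β-lactamase gene with its own promoter for ampicillin selection in E. coli. A short fragment annotated as a Gateway attB1 site lies upstream of the expression cassette and appears to be a leftover of vector construction rather than a functional element.

The payload is driven by the human U6 RNA polymerase III promoter, the standard choice for expressing small, uncapped guide RNAs. Downstream, the annotation detects a partial match to the Streptococcus pyogenes tracrRNA, consistent with the modified "v2" guide scaffold named in the record. According to the catalogue description, the guide carries a 3′ extension with a 13-nucleotide primer binding site and a 29-nucleotide reverse-transcription template, and it encodes a 46-bp Bxb1 attB site. These elements and the spacer are not annotated individually in the feature table.

Used with a Cas9 nickase–reverse transcriptase prime editor, such a guide writes the attB landing site into the ACTB locus. Bxb1 serine integrase can then recombine an attP-bearing donor into that site. This matches the associated work on CRISPR-directed integrases, which insert large sequences without double-strand breaks. The editor, integrase and donor cargo are not on this plasmid and must be supplied separately.
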