Features (pLannotate 1.2.2; 6 found; start..end, strand, type, name):
     38..626     -  rep_origin     ori: high-copy-number ColE1/pMB1/pBR322/pUC origin of replication
    797..1657    -  CDS            AmpR: β-lactamase; bla; confers resistance to ampicillin, carbenicillin, and related antibiotics
   1658..1762    -  promoter       AmpR promoter: bla
   1800..1817    +  protein_bind   attB1 (fragment): mutant version of attB; recombination site for the Gateway® BP reaction BP Clonase™
   1869..2109    +  promoter       U6 promoter: RNA polymerase III promoter for human U6 snRNA
   2156..2223    +  misc_RNA       tracrRNA (fragment): trans-activating CRISPR RNA for the Streptococcus pyogenes CRISPR/Cas9 system
>Addgene plasmid #179108 | pDY0663 ACTB atgRNA with v2 scaffold | addgene full sequence | sequence record 351758 | Addgene NGS Result
AGGCCAGGAACCGTAAAAAGGCCGCGTTGCTGGCGTTTTTCCATAGGCTCCGCCCCCCTGACGAGCATCA
CAAAAATCGACGCTCAAGTCAGAGGTGGCGAAACCCGACAGGACTATAAAGATACCAGGCGTTTCCCCCT
GGAAGCTCCCTCGTGCGCTCTCCTGTTCCGACCCTGCCGCTTACCGGATACCTGTCCGCCTTTCTCCCTT
CGGGAAGCGTGGCGCTTTCTCATAGCTCACGCTGTAGGTATCTCAGTTCGGTGTAGGTCGTTCGCTCCAA
GCTGGGCTGTGTGCACGAACCCCCCGTTCAGCCCGACCGCTGCGCCTTATCCGGTAACTATCGTCTTGAG
TCCAACCCGGTAAGACACGACTTATCGCCACTGGCAGCAGCCACTGGTAACAGGATTAGCAGAGCGAGGT
ATGTAGGCGGTGCTACAGAGTTCTTGAAGTGGTGGCCTAACTACGGCTACACTAGAAGAACAGTATTTGG
TATCTGCGCTCTGCTGAAGCCAGTTACCTTCGGAAAAAGAGTTGGTAGCTCTTGATCCGGCAAACAAACC
ACCGCTGGTAGCGGTGGTTTTTTTGTTTGCAAGCAGCAGATTACGCGCAGAAAAAAAGGATCTCAAGAAG
ATCCTTTGATCTTTTCTACGGGGTCTGACGCTCAGTGGAACGAAAACTCACGTTAAGGGATTTTGGTCAT
GAGATTATCAAAAAGGATCTTCACCTAGATCCTTTTAAATTAAAAATGAAGTTTTAAATCAATCTAAAGT
ATATATGAGTAAACTTGGTCTGACAGTTACCAATGCTTAATCAGTGAGGCACCTATCTCAGCGATCTGTC
TATTTCGTTCATCCATAGTTGCCTGACTCCCCGTCGTGTAGATAACTACGATACGGGAGGGCTTACCATC
TGGCCCCAGTGCTGCAATGATACCGCGAGATCCACGCTCACCGGCTCCAGATTTATCAGCAATAAACCAG
CCAGCCGGAAGGGCCGAGCGCAGAAGTGGTCCTGCAACTTTATCCGCCTCCATCCAGTCTATTAATTGTT
GCCGGGAAGCTAGAGTAAGTAGTTCGCCAGTTAATAGTTTGCGCAACGTTGTTGCCATTGCTACAGGCAT
CGTGGTGTCACGCTCGTCGTTTGGTATGGCTTCATTCAGCTCCGGTTCCCAACGATCAAGGCGAGTTACA
TGATCCCCCATGTTGTGCAAAAAAGCGGTTAGCTCCTTCGGTCCTCCGATCGTTGTCAGAAGTAAGTTGG
CCGCAGTGTTATCACTCATGGTTATGGCAGCACTGCATAATTCTCTTACTGTCATGCCATCCGTAAGATG
CTTTTCTGTGACTGGTGAGTACTCAACCAAGTCATTCTGAGAATAGTGTATGCGGCGACCGAGTTGCTCT
TGCCCGGCGTCAATACGGGATAATACCGCGCCACATAGCAGAACTTTAAAAGTGCTCATCATTGGAAAAC
GTTCTTCGGGGCGAAAACTCTCAAGGATCTTACCGCTGTTGAGATCCAGTTCGATGTAACCCACTCGTGC
ACCCAACTGATCTTCAGCATCTTTTACTTTCACCAGCGTTTCTGGGTGAGCAAAAACAGGAAGGCAAAAT
GCCGCAAAAAAGGGAATAAGGGCGACACGGAAATGTTGAATACTCATACTCTTCCTTTTTCAATATTATT
GAAGCATTTATCAGGGTTATTGTCTCATGAGCGGATACATATTTGAATGTATTTAGAAAAATAAACAAAT
AGGGGTTCCGCGCACATTTCCCCGAAAAGTGCCACCTGACGTCGCTAGCTGTACAAAAAAGCAGGCTTTA
AAGGAACCAATTCAGTCGACTGGATCCGGTACCAAGGTCGGGCAGGAAGAGGGCCTATTTCCCATGATTC
CTTCATATTTGCATATACGATACAAGGCTGTTAGAGAGATAATTAGAATTAATTTGACTGTAAACACAAA
GATATTAGTACAAAATACGTGACGTAGAAAGTAATAATTTCTTGGGTAGTTTGCAGTTTTAAAATTATGT
TTTAAAATGGACTATCATATGCTTACCGTAACTTGAAAGTATTTCGATTTCTTGGCTTTATATATCTTGT
GGAAAGGACGAAACACCGCTATTCTCGCAGCTCACCAGTTTGAGAGCTATGCTGGAAACAGCATAGCAAG
TTCAAATAAGGCTAGTCCGTTATCAACTTGAAAAAGTGGCACCGAGTCGGTGCGACGAGCGCGGCGATAT
CATCATCCATGGCCGGATGATCCTGACGACGGAGACCGCCGTCGTCGACAAGCCGGCCTGAGCTGCGAGA
ATTTTTTTAAGCTTGGGCCGCTCGAGGTACCTCTCTACATATGACATGTGAGCAAAAGGCCAGCAAA
